Addgene plasmid #168530: pDONR223 SARS-CoV-1 NSP15_nostop
Purpose: Gateway-compatible Entry vector
Depositing lab: Fritz Roth. Depositing organization: Sinai Health System. Publication: A resource of human coronavirus protein-coding sequences in a flexible, multipurpose Gateway Entry clone collection. Weller B, Lin CW, Pogoutse O, Sauer M, Marin-de la Rosa N, Strobel A, Young V, Knapp JJ, Rayhan A, Falter C, Kim DK, Roth FP, Falter-Braun P. G3 (Bethesda). 2023 Jul 5;13(7):jkad105. doi: 10.1093/g3journal/jkad105. PubMed 37267226.
Backbone
  Vector backbone: pDONR223
  Backbone manufacturer: Rual et al, Genome Res. 14:2128-2135, 2004.
  Backbone size w/o insert (bp): 5005
  Vector type: Other
Growth in bacteria
  Bacterial resistance: Spectinomycin, 50 μg/mL
  Growth temperature: 37°C
  Growth strain: DH5alpha
  Copy number: Unknown
Gene/Insert
  Gene/Insert name: NSP15
  Species: Other
  Insert size (bp): 1041
  Entrez Gene: ORF1ab (a.k.a. sarsp1)
  Cloning method: Gateway Cloning
  Sequencing primers: 5′ m13-For; 3′ m13-Rev
Resource information
  A portion of this plasmid was derived from a plasmid made by: Falter-Braun Lab
Terms and licenses: Academic/Nonprofit Terms; Industry Terms
How to cite: pDONR223 SARS-CoV-1 NSP15_nostop was a gift from Fritz Roth (Addgene plasmid # 168530 ; http://n2t.net/addgene:168530 ; RRID:Addgene_168530)
