[The description below was written by a language model from this plasmid's Addgene catalogue record.]
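Description:
pDONR223 SARS-CoV-1 NSP15_nostop is a Gateway-compatible Entry clone built on the pDONR223 donor backbone, propagated in standard E. coli cloning strains under spectinomycin selection. The record lists the vector type only as "Other" and the copy number as unknown, and it includes no feature table, so the origin of replication and other backbone elements are not documented here. As an Entry vector it is a shuttle for an open reading frame rather than an expression plasmid. The record names no promoter driving the insert, and none would be expected in a clone of this type.

The insert is the coding sequence for NSP15 of SARS-CoV-1, about 1 kb in length, corresponding to one of the mature non-structural proteins processed from the viral ORF1ab polyprotein. NSP15 is generally known as the coronavirus uridylate-specific endoribonuclease. It was introduced by Gateway recombination, so in the finished Entry clone the ORF should be flanked by attL sites that allow LR recombination into any compatible Destination vector. M13 forward and reverse primer sites flank the insert for sequence verification. The "nostop" designation indicates that the native stop codon has been omitted, so that after transfer the ORF can be read through into a C-terminal tag, reporter or fusion partner supplied by the Destination vector.

The clone belongs to a collection of human coronavirus protein-coding sequences assembled as a flexible Entry resource. Its use is therefore to generate NSP15 expression constructs for whatever host or assay the chosen Destination vector supports, for example tagged expression or protein interaction studies.
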