>Addgene plasmid #168530 | pDONR223 SARS-CoV-1 NSP15_nostop | depositor partial sequence | sequence record 326739 | Inserted CDS without stop codon
ATGAGTTTAGAAAATGTGGCTTATAATGTTGTTAATAAAGGACACTTTGATGGACACGCCGGCGAAGCAC
CTGTTTCCATCATTAATAATGCTGTTTACACAAAGGTAGATGGTATTGATGTGGAGATCTTTGAAAATAA
GACAACACTTCCTGTTAATGTTGCATTTGAGCTTTGGGCTAAGCGTAACATTAAACCAGTGCCAGAGATT
AAGATACTCAATAATTTGGGTGTTGATATCGCTGCTAATACTGTAATCTGGGACTACAAAAGAGAAGCCC
CAGCACATGTATCTACAATAGGTGTCTGCACAATGACTGACATTGCCAAGAAACCTACTGAGAGTGCTTG
TTCTTCACTTACTGTCTTGTTTGATGGTAGAGTGGAAGGACAGGTAGACCTTTTTAGAAACGCCCGTAAT
GGTGTTTTAATAACAGAAGGTTCAGTCAAAGGTCTAACACCTTCAAAGGGACCAGCACAAGCTAGCGTCA
ATGGAGTCACATTAATTGGAGAATCAGTAAAAACACAGTTTAACTACTTTAAGAAAGTAGACGGCATTAT
TCAACAGTTGCCTGAAACCTACTTTACTCAGAGCAGAGACTTAGAGGATTTTAAGCCCAGATCACAAATG
GAAACTGACTTTCTCGAGCTCGCTATGGATGAATTCATACAGCGATATAAGCTCGAGGGCTATGCCTTCG
AACACATCGTTTATGGAGATTTCAGTCATGGACAACTTGGCGGTCTTCATTTAATGATAGGCTTAGCCAA
GCGCTCACAAGATTCACCACTTAAATTAGAGGATTTTATCCCTATGGACAGCACAGTGAAAAATTACTTC
ATAACAGATGCGCAAACAGGTTCATCAAAATGTGTGTGTTCTGTGATTGATCTTTTACTTGATGACTTTG
TCGAGATAATAAAGTCACAAGATTTGTCAGTGATTTCAAAAGTGGTCAAGGTTACAATTGACTATGCTGA
AATTTCATTCATGCTTTGGTGTAAGGATGGACATGTTGAAACCTTCTACCCAAAACTACAA
